>Addgene plasmid #25308 | WDR39 | addgene full sequence | sequence record 139124 | Addgene assembled sequence
TGGCGAATGGG
[124 nt withheld, positions 12-135]
C
[91 nt withheld, positions 137-227]
A
[49 nt withheld, positions 229-277]
CCTTTGACGTTGGAGTCCACGTTCTTT
[37 nt withheld, positions 305-341]
ACCCTATCTCGGTCTATTCTTTTGATTTATAAGGGATTTTGCCGATTTCGGCCTATTGGTTAAAAAATGA
GCTGATTTAACAAAAATTTAACGCGAATTTTAACAAAATATTAACGTTTACAATTTCAGGTGGCACTTTT
CGGGGAAATGTGCGCGGAACCCCTATTTGTTTATTTTTCTAAATACATTCAAATATGTATCCGCTCATGA
ATTAATTCTTAGAAAAACTCATCGAGCATCAAATGAAACTGCAATTTATTCATATCAGGATTATCAATAC
CATATTTTTGAAAAAGCCGTTTCTGTAATGAAGGAGAAAACTCACCGAGGCAGTTCCATAGGATGGCAAG
ATCCTGGTATCGGTCTGCGATTCCGACTCGTCCAACATCAATACAACCTATTAATTTCCCCTCGTCAAAA
ATAAGGTTATCAAGTGAGAAATCACCATGAGTGACGACTGAATCCGGTGAGAATGGCAAAAGTTTATGCA
TTTCTTTCCAGACTTGTTCAACAGGCCAGCCATTACGCTCGTCATCAAAATCACTCGCATCAACCAAACC
GTTATTCATTCGTGATTGCGCCTGAGCGAGACGAAATACGCGATCGCTGTTAAAAGGACAATTACAAACA
GGAATCGAATGCAACCGGCGCAGGAACACTGCCAGCGCATCAACAATATTTTCACCTGAATCAGGATATT
CTTCTAATACCTGGAATGCTGTTTTCCCGGGGATCGCAGTGGTGAGTAACCATGCATCATCAGGAGTACG
GATAAAATGCTTGATGGTCGGAAGAGGCATAAATTCCGTCAGCCAGTTTAGTCTGACCATCTCATCTGTA
ACATCATTGGCAACGCTACCTTTGCCATGTTTCAGAAACAACTCTGGCGCATCGGGCTTCCCATACAATC
GATAGATTGTCGCACCTGATTGCCCGACATTATCGCGAGCCCATTTATACCCATATAAATCAGCATCCAT
GTTGGAATTTAATCGCGGCCTAGAGCAAGACGTTTCCCGTTGAATATGGCTCATAACACCCCTTGTATTA
CTGTTTATGTAAGCAGACAGTTTTATTGTTCATGACCAAAATCCCTTAACGTGAGTTTTCGTTCCACTGA
GCGTCAGACCCCGTAGAAAAGATCAAAGGATCTTCTTGAGATCCTTTTTTTCTGCGCGTAATCTGCTGCT
TGCAAACAAAAAAACCACCGCTACCAGCGGTGGTTTGTTTGCCGGATCAAGAGCTACCAACTCTTTTTCC
GAAGGTAACTGGCTTCAGCAGAGCGCAGATACCAAATACTGTCCTTCTAGTGTAGCCGTAGTTAGGCCAC
CACTTCAAGAACTCTGTAGCACCGCCTACATACCTCGCTCTGCTAATCCTGTTACCAGTGGCTGCTGCCA
GTGGCGATAAGTCGTGTCTTACCGGGTTGGACTCAAGACGATAGTTACCGGATAAGGCGCAGCGGTCGGG
CTGAACGGGGGGTTCGTGCACACAGCCCAGCTTGGAGCGAACGACCTACACCGAACTGAGATACCTACAG
CGTGAGCTATGAGAAAGCGCCACGCTTCCCGAAGGGAGAAAGGCGGACAGGTATCCGGTAAGCGGCAGGG
TCGGAACAGGAGAGCGCACGAGGGAGCTTCCAGGGGGAAACGCCTGGTATCTTTATAGTCCTGTCGGGTT
TCGCCACCTCTGACTTGAGCGTCGATTTTTGTGATGCTCGTCAGGGGGGCGGAGCCTATGGAAAAACGCC
AGCAACGCGGCCTTTTTACGGTTCCTGGCCTTTTGCTGGCCTTTTGCTCACATGTTCTTTCCTGCGTTAT
CCCCTGATTCTGTGGATAACCGTATTACCGCCTTTGAGTGAGCTGATACCGCTCGCCGCAGCCGAACGAC
CGAGCGCAGCGAGTCAGTGAGCGAGGAAGCGGAAGAGCGCCTGATGCGGTATTTTCTCCTTACGCATCTG
TGCGGTATTTCACACCGCATATATGGTGCACTCTCAGTACAATCTGCTCTGATGCCGCATAGTTAAGCCA
GTATACACTCCGCTATCGCTACGTGACTGGGTCATGGCTGCGCCCCGACACCCGCCAACACCCGCTGACG
CGCCCTGACGGGCTTGTCTGCTCCCGGCATCCGCTTACAGACAAGCTGTGACCGTCTCCGGGAGCTGCAT
GTGTCAGAGGTTTTCACCGTCATCACCGAAACGCGCGAGGCAGCTGCGGTAAAGCTCATCAGCGTGGTCG
TGAAGCGATTCACAGATGTCTGCCTGTTCATCCGCGTCCAGCTCGTTGAGTTTCTCCAGAAGCGTTAATG
TCTGGCTTCTGATAAAGCGGGCCATGTTAAGGGCGGTTTTTTCCTGTTTGGTCACTGATGCCTCCGTGTA
AGGGGGATTTCTGTTCATGGGGGTAATGATACCGATGAAACGAGAGAGGATGCTCACGATACGGGTTACT
GATGATGAACATGCCCGGTTACTGGAACGTTGTGAGGGTAAACAACTGGCGGTATGGATGCGGCGGGACC
AGAGAAAAATCACTCAGGGTCAATGCCAGCGCTTCGTTAATACAGATGTAGGTGTTCCACAGGGTAGCCA
GCAGCATCCTGCGATGCAGATCCGGAACATAATGGTGCAGGGCGCTGACTTCCGCGTTTCCAGACTTTAC
GAAACACGGAAACCGAAGACCATTCATGTTGTTGCTCAGGTCGCAGACGTTTTGCAGCAGCAGTCGCTTC
ACGTTCGCTCGCGTATCGGTGATTCATTCTGCTAACCAGTAAGGCAACCCCGCCAGCCTAGCCGGGTCCT
CAACGACAGGAGCACGATCATGCGCACCCGTGGGGCCGCCATGCCGGCGATAATGGCCTGCTTCTCGCCG
AAACGTTTGGTGGCGGGACCAGTGACGAAGGCTTGAGCGAGGGCGTGCAAGATTCCGAATACCGCAAGCG
ACAGGCCGATCATCGTCGCGCTCCAGCGAAAGCGGTCCTCGCCGAAAATGACCCAGAGCGCTGCCGGCAC
CTGTCCTACGAGTTGCATGATAAAGAAGACAGTCATAAGTGCGGCGACGATAGTCATGCCCCGCGCCCAC
CGGAAGGAGCTGACTGGGTTGAAGGCTCTCAAGGGCATCGGTCGAGATCCCGGTGCCTAATGAGTGAGCT
AACTTACATTAATTGCGTTGCGCTCACTGCCCGCTTTCCAGTCGGGAAACCTGTCGTGCCAGCTGCATTA
ATGAATCGGCCAACGCGCGGGGAGAGGCGGTTTGCGTATTGGGCGCCAGGGTGGTTTTTCTTTTCACCAG
TGAGACGGGCAACAGCTGATTGCCCTTCACCGCCTGGCCCTGAGAGAGTTGCAGCAAGCGGTCCACGCTG
GTTTGCCCCAGCAGGCGAAAATCCTGTTTGATGGTGGTTAACGGCGGGATATAACATGAGCTGTCTTCGG
TATCGTCGTATCCCACTACCGAGATATCCGCACCAACGCGCAGCCCGGACTCGGTAATGGCGCGCATTGC
GCCCAGCGCCATCTGATCGTTGGCAACCAGCATCGCAGTGGGAACGATGCCCTCATTCAGCATTTGCATG
GTTTGTTGAAAACCGGACATGGCACTCCAGTCGCCTTCCCGTTCCGCTATCGGCTGAATTTGATTGCGAG
TGAGATATTTATGCCAGCCAGCCAGACGCAGACGCGCCGAGACAGAACTTAATGGGCCCGCTAACAGCGC
GATTTGCTGGTGACCCAATGCGACCAGATGCTCCACGCCCAGTCGCGTACCGTCTTCATGGGAGAAAATA
ATACTGTTGATGGGTGTCTGGTCAGAGACATCAAGAAATAACGCCGGAACATTAGTGCAGGCAGCTTCCA
CAGCAATGGCATCCTGGTCATCCAGCGGATAGTTAATGATCAGCCCACTGACGCGTTGCGCGAGAAGATT
GTGCACCGCCGCTTTACAGGCTTCGACGCCGCTTCGTTCTACCATCGACACCACCACGCTGGCACCCAGT
TGATCGGCGCGAGATTTAATCGCCGCGACAATTTGCGACGGCGCGTGCAGGGCCAGACTGGAGGTGGCAA
CGCCAATCAGCAACGACTGTTTGCCCGCCAGTTGTTGTGCCACGCGGTTGGGAATGTAATTCAGCTCCGC
CATCGCCGCTTCCACTTTTTCCCGCGTTTTCGCAGAAACGTGGCTGGCCTGGTTCACCACGCGGGAAACG
GTCTGATAAGAGACACCGGCATACTCTGCGACATCGTATAACGTTACTGGTTTCACATTCACCACCCTGA
ATTGACTCTCTTCCGGGCGCTATCATGCCATACCGCGAAAGGTTTTGCGCCATTCGATGGTGTCCGGGAT
CTCGACGCTCTCCCTTATGCGACTCCTGCATTAGGAAGCAGCCCAGTAGTAGGTTGAGGCCGTTGAGCAC
CGCCGCCGCAAGGAATGGTGCATGCAAGGAGATGGCGCCCAACAGTCCCCCGGCCACGGGGCCTGCCACC
ATACCCACGCCGAAACAAGCGCTCATGAGCCCGAAGTGGCGAGCCCGATCTTCCCCATCGGTGATGTCGG
CGATATAGGCGCCAGCAACCGCACCTGTGGCGCCGGTGATGCCGGCCACGATGCGTCCGGCGTAGAGGAT
CGAGATCTCGATCCCGCGAAATTAATACGACTCACTATAGGGGAATTGTGAGCGGATAACAATTCCCCTC
TAGAAATAATTTTGTTTAACTTTAAGAAGGAGATATACCATGAAGGACTCGCTGGTGCTGCTGGGCCGTG
TCCCGGCGCACCCGGACTCCCGCTGCTGGTTCCTGGCCTGGAACCCCGCGGGGACCCTGCTGGCCTCGTG
CGGCGGCGACCGGAGAATCCGCATCTGGGGCACGGAGGGTGACAGCTGGATCTGCAAGTCTGTCCTTTCT
GAAGGCCACCAGCGCACCGTGCGGAAGGTAGCCTGGTCCCCCTGCGGTAATTACCTGGCCTCTGCCAGCT
TTGATGCTACCACTTGCATTTGGAAGAAGAACCAGGATGACTTTGAGTGTGTAACCACTCTCGAGGGCCA
TGAAAATGAGGTCAAGTCAGTGGCTTGGGCCCCATCTGGCAACCTCCTGGCCACTTGCAGCCGAGATAAG
AGCGTTTGGGTCTGGGAAGTTGATGAAGAGGATGAGTATGAATGTGTCAGTGTTCTCAACTCCCACACAC
AGGATGTCAAGCATGTGGTTTGGCACCCAAGTCAGGAGCTCTTAGCTTCTGCCAGCTATGATGACACAGT
GAAGCTGTACCGGGAGGAAGAGGATGACTGGGTATGCTGTGCCACCCTTGAGGGCCATGAATCCACTGTG
TGGAGCTTGGCCTTTGACCCGAGTGGCCAGCGCCTGGCGTCTTGTAGTGATGACCGTACTGTGCGTATCT
GGCGTCAGTATCTACCAGGCAATGAACAAGGGGTGGCATGCAGCGGCTCTGACCCCAGTTGGAAATGTAT
CTGTACTTTGTCCGGCTTCCACTCAAGGACCATTTATGACATTGCTTGGTGTCAGCTGACAGGGGCTCTG
GCCACAGCTTGTGGGGATGACGCGATCCGCGTGTTTCAGGAGGATCCCAACTCGGATCCACAGCAGCCCA
CCTTCTCCCTGACAGCCCACTTGCATCAGGCCCATTCCCAGGATGTCAACTGTGTGGCCTGGAACCCCAA
GGAGCCAGGGCTACTGGCCTCCTGCAGTGATGATGGGGAGGTGGCCTTCTGGAAGTATCAGCGACCTGAA
GGCCTCCACCACCACCATCATCACTGATGACGAAGCTTGCGGCCGCACTCGAGCACCACCACCACCACCA
CTGAGATCCGGCTGCTAACAAAGCCCGAAAGGAAGCTGAGTTGGCTGCTGCCACCGCTGAGCAATAACTA
GCATAACCCCTTGGGGCCTCTAAACGGGTCTTGAGGGGTTTTTTGCTGAAAGGAGGAACTATATCCGGAT
Features (pLannotate 1.2.2; 19 found; start..end, strand, type, name):
     12..467     +  rep_origin     f1 ori (sequence partly withheld): f1 bacteriophage origin of replication; arrow indicates direction of (+) strand synthesis
    494..551     +  promoter       AmpR promoter (fragment): bla
    560..1375    -  CDS            KanR: aminoglycoside phosphotransferase; aph(3')-Ia; confers resistance to kanamycin in bacteria or G418 (Geneticin®) in eukaryotes
   1497..2085    +  rep_origin     ori: high-copy-number ColE1/pMB1/pBR322/pUC origin of replication
   2271..2413    -  misc_feature   bom: basis of mobility region from pBR322
   2515..2706    -  CDS            rop: Rop protein, which maintains plasmids at low copy number; rop
   2723..3103    +  CDS            YPB1_ECOLX: Protein predicted: Swiss-Prot protein existence level 4. From Escherichia coli.
   3175..3466    -  CDS            TcR (fragment): tetracycline efflux protein; tet; confers resistance to tetracycline
   3481..3502    -  protein_bind   CAP binding site: CAP binding activates transcription in the presence of cAMP. E. coli catabolite activator protein
   3515..4597    -  CDS            lacI: lac repressor; lacI; The lac repressor binds to the lac operator to inhibit transcription in E. coli. This inhibition can be relieved by adding lactose or isopropyl-β-D-thiogalactopyranoside (IPTG).
   4598..4675    -  promoter       lacI promoter: lacI
   4683..4962    -  CDS            TcR (fragment): tetracycline efflux protein; tet; confers resistance to tetracycline
   4984..5002    +  promoter       T7 promoter: promoter for bacteriophage T7 RNA polymerase
   5003..5027    +  protein_bind   lac operator: The lac repressor binds to the lac operator to inhibit transcription in E. coli. This inhibition can be relieved by adding lactose or isopropyl-β-D-thiogalactopyranoside (IPTG). lac repressor encoded by lacI
   5042..5064    +  RBS            RBS: efficient ribosome binding site from bacteriophage T7 gene 10 (Olins and Rangwala, 1989)
   5071..6087    +  CDS            CIAO1: CIAO1_HUMAN - Also known as CIA1 From Homo sapiens (Human).
   6135..6152    +  CDS            9xHis (fragment): 9xHis affinity tag
   6162..6211    +  CDS            SET1 (fragment): solubility-enhancement tag derived from T7 phage gene 10B
   6219..6266    +  terminator     T7 terminator: transcription terminator for bacteriophage T7 RNA polymerase
