[The description below was written by a language model from this plasmid's Addgene catalogue record and pLannotate feature annotations shown in this document.]
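Description:
WDR39 is a bacterial expression plasmid built on the pET28a-LIC backbone, a ligation-independent-cloning derivative of pET28a, and carries the human WD40-repeat protein CIAO1 (also called CIA1 or WDR39) for production in E. coli. It is maintained through a ColE1/pBR322-type origin together with the rop gene and the bom mobility region, which is consistent with the catalogue's low-copy designation. Selection is by kanamycin through the aph(3')-Ia aminoglycoside phosphotransferase gene. An f1 phage origin is also present, along with short remnants of the tetracycline resistance gene that are backbone leftovers rather than functional markers.

The 1017 bp CIAO1 coding sequence sits downstream of a T7 promoter fused to a lac operator and the strong T7 gene 10 ribosome binding site, and is followed by a T7 terminator. The plasmid-borne lacI gene supplies lac repressor. Transcription is therefore held off until IPTG is added in a host that provides T7 RNA polymerase. A six-histidine tag lies shortly downstream of the CIAO1 reading frame, matching the catalogue's description of a C-terminal 6xHis fusion suitable for metal-affinity purification. The annotation software labels it as a fragment of a longer His tag. It also flags a short partial match to a T7 gene 10-derived tag just before the terminator, which is probably vector sequence rather than a designed fusion.

The assembled sequence is 6,291 nt, shorter than the listed empty backbone size of 7,328 bp, presumably because LIC cloning replaces a stuffer fragment. The depositor links the construct to a solved crystal structure, indicating use for recombinant protein production in structural studies.
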