Addgene plasmid #25308: WDR39
Purpose: Expresses His-tagged WDR39 (CIAO1) in bacteria
Depositing lab: Cheryl Arrowsmith. Depositing organization: University of Toronto.
Backbone
  Vector backbone: pET28a-LIC
  Backbone manufacturer: SGC (Addgene Plasmid #26094)
  Backbone size w/o insert (bp): 7328
  Vector type: Bacterial Expression
Growth in bacteria
  Bacterial resistance: Kanamycin, 50 μg/mL
  Growth temperature: 37°C
  Growth strain: DH5alpha
  Copy number: Low Copy
Gene/Insert
  Gene/Insert name: WDR39_1 (alt names: PDB: 3FM0; WD40 protein CIAO1; WDR39)
  Species: H. sapiens (human)
  Insert size (bp): 1017
  GenBank ID: NP_004795
  Entrez Gene: CIAO1 (a.k.a. CIA1, WDR39)
  Promoter: T7-lacO
  Tag / fusion protein: 6xHis (C terminal on insert)
  Cloning method: Ligation Independent Cloning
  Sequencing primers: 5′ T7; 3′ T7-term
Terms and licenses: Academic/Nonprofit Terms; Industry Terms: Not Available to Industry
Depositor comments: PDB: 3FM0. http://www.thesgc.org/structures/3FM0/
How to cite: WDR39 was a gift from Cheryl Arrowsmith (Addgene plasmid # 25308 ; http://n2t.net/addgene:25308 ; RRID:Addgene_25308)
