>Addgene plasmid #25308 | WDR39 | depositor partial sequence | sequence record 11782 | Author sequence
ATGAAGGACTCGCTGGTGCTGCTGGGCCGTGTCCCGGCGCACCCGGACTCCCGCTGCTGGTTCCTGGCCT
GGAACCCCGCGGGGACCCTGCTGGCCTCGTGCGGCGGCGACCGGAGAATCCGCATCTGGGGCACGGAGGG
TGACAGCTGGATCTGCAAGTCTGTCCTTTCTGAAGGCCACCAGCGCACCGTGCGGAAGGTAGCCTGGTCC
CCCTGCGGTAATTACCTGGCCTCTGCCAGCTTTGATGCTACCACTTGCATTTGGAAGAAGAACCAGGATG
ACTTTGAGTGTGTAACCACTCTCGAGGGCCATGAAAATGAGGTCAAGTCAGTGGCTTGGGCCCCATCTGG
CAACCTCCTGGCCACTTGCAGCCGAGATAAGAGCGTTTGGGTCTGGGAAGTTGATGAAGAGGATGAGTAT
GAATGTGTCAGTGTTCTCAACTCCCACACACAGGATGTCAAGCATGTGGTTTGGCACCCAAGTCAGGAGC
TCTTAGCTTCTGCCAGCTATGATGACACAGTGAAGCTGTACCGGGAGGAAGAGGATGACTGGGTATGCTG
TGCCACCCTTGAGGGCCATGAATCCACTGTGTGGAGCTTGGCCTTTGACCCGAGTGGCCAGCGCCTGGCG
TCTTGTAGTGATGACCGTACTGTGCGTATCTGGCGTCAGTATCTACCAGGCAATGAACAAGGGGTGGCAT
GCAGCGGCTCTGACCCCAGTTGGAAATGTATCTGTACTTTGTCCGGCTTCCACTCAAGGACCATTTATGA
CATTGCTTGGTGTCAGCTGACAGGGGCTCTGGCCACAGCTTGTGGGGATGACGCGATCCGCGTGTTTCAG
GAGGATCCCAACTCGGATCCACAGCAGCCCACCTTCTCCCTGACAGCCCACTTGCATCAGGCCCATTCCC
AGGATGTCAACTGTGTGGCCTGGAACCCCAAGGAGCCAGGGCTACTGGCCTCCTGCAGTGATGATGGGGA
GGTGGCCTTCTGGAAGTATCAGCGGCCTGAAGGCCTC
