>Addgene plasmid #25308 | WDR39 | addgene partial sequence | sequence record 31390 | 25308 with T7-term
CTTTCGGGCTTTGTTAGCAGCCGGATCTCAGTGGTGGTGGTGGTGGTGCTCGAGTGCGGCCGCAAGCTTC
GTCATCAGTGATGATGGTGGTGGTGGAGGCCTTCAGGTCGCTGATACTTCCAGAAGGCCACCTCCCCATC
ATCACTGCAGGAGGCCAGTAGCCCTGGCTCCTTGGGGTTCCAGGCCACACAGTTGACATCCTGGGAATGG
GCCTGATGCAAGTGGGCTGTCAGGGAGAAGGTGGGCTGCTGTGGATCCGAGTTGGGATCCTCCTGAAACA
CGCGGATCGCGTCATCCCCACAAGCTGTGGCCAGAGCCCCTGTCAGCTGACACCAAGCAATGTCATAAAT
GGTCCTTGAGTGGAAGCCGGACAAAGTACAGATACATTTCCAACTGGGGTCAGAGCCGCTGCATGCCACC
CCTTGTTCATTGCCTGGTAGATACTGACGCCAGATACGCACAGTACGGTCATCACTACAAGACGCCAGGC
GCTGGCCACTCGGGTCAAAGGCCAAGCTCCACACAGTGGATTCATGGCCCTCAAGGGTGGCACAGCATAC
CCAGTCATCCTCTTCCTCCCGGTACAGCTTCACTGTGTCATCATAGCTGGCAGAAGCTAAGAGCTCCTGA
CTTGGGTGCCAAACCACATGCTTGACATCCTGTGTGTGGGAGTTGAGAACACTGACACATTCATACTCAT
CCTCTTCATCAACTTCCCAGACCCAAACGCTCTTATCTCGGCTGCAAGTGGCCAGGAGGTTGCCAGATGG
GGCCCAAGCCACTGACTTGACCTCATTTTCATGGCCCTCGAGAGTGGTTACACACTCAAAGTCATCCTGG
TTCTTCTTCCAAATGCAAGTGGTAGCATCAAAGCTGGCAGAGGCCAGGTAATTACCGC
