>Addgene plasmid #25308 | WDR39 | addgene partial sequence | sequence record 31391 | 25308 with T7
TATTTTGTTTACTTTAAGAAGGAGATATACCATGAAGGACTCGCTGGTGCTGCTGGGCCGTGTCCCGGCG
CACCCGGACTCCCGCTGCTGGTTCCTGGCCTGGAACCCCGCGGGGACCCTGCTGGCCTCGTGCGGCGGCG
ACCGGAGAATCCGCATCTGGGGCACGGAGGGTGACAGCTGGATCTGCAAGTCTGTCCTTTCTGAAGGCCA
CCAGCGCACCGTGCGGAAGGTAGCCTGGTCCCCCTGCGGTAATTACCTGGCCTCTGCCAGCTTTGATGCT
ACCACTTGCATTTGGAAGAAGAACCAGGATGACTTTGAGTGTGTAACCACTCTCGAGGGCCATGAAAATG
AGGTCAAGTCAGTGGCTTGGGCCCCATCTGGCAACCTCCTGGCCACTTGCAGCCGAGATAAGAGCGTTTG
GGTCTGGGAAGTTGATGAAGAGGATGAGTATGAATGTGTCAGTGTTCTCAACTCCCACACACAGGATGTC
AAGCATGTGGTTTGGCACCCAAGTCAGGAGCTCTTAGCTTCTGCCAGCTATGATGACACAGTGAAGCTGT
ACCGGGAGGAAGAGGATGACTGGGTATGCTGTGCCACCCTTGAGGGCCATGAATCCACTGTGTGGAGCTT
GGCCTTTGACCCGAGTGGCCAGCGCCTGGCGTCTTGTAGTGATGACCGTACTGTGCGTATCTGGCGTCAG
TATCTACCAGGCAATGAACAAGGGGTGGCATGCAGCGGCTCTGACCCCAGTTGGAAATGTATCTGTACTT
TGTCCGGCTTCCACTCAAGGACCATTTATGACATTGCTTGGTGTCAGCTGACAGGGGCTCTGGCCACAGC
TTGTGGGGATGACGCGATCCGCGTGTTTCAGGAGGATCCCAACTCGGAT
